>Addgene plasmid #215122 | AcGFP-MSH3 | addgene full sequence | sequence record 426790 | Addgene NGS Result
TCCGCGTTACATAACTTACGGTAAATGGCCCGCCTGGCTGACCGCCCAACGACCCCCGCCCATTGACGTC
AATAATGACGTATGTTCCCATAGTAACGCCAATAGGGACTTTCCATTGACGTCAATGGGTGGAGTATTTA
CGGTAAACTGCCCACTTGGCAGTACATCAAGTGTATCATATGCCAAGTACGCCCCCTATTGACGTCAATG
ACGGTAAATGGCCCGCCTGGCATTATGCCCAGTACATGACCTTATGGGACTTTCCTACTTGGCAGTACAT
CTACGTATTAGTCATCGCTATTACCATGGTGATGCGGTTTTGGCAGTACATCAATGGGCGTGGATAGCGG
TTTGACTCACGGGGATTTCCAAGTCTCCACCCCATTGACGTCAATGGGAGTTTGTTTTGGCACCAAAATC
AACGGGACTTTCCAAAATGTCGTAACAACTCCGCCCCATTGACGCAAATGGGCGGTAGGCGTGTACGGTG
GGAGGTCTATATAAGCAGAGCTCAATAAAAGAGCCCACAACCCCTCACTCGGCGCGCCAGTCTTCCGATA
GACTGCGTCGCCCGGGTACCCGTATTCCCAATAAAGCCTCTTGCTGTTTGCATCCGAATCGTGGTCTCGC
TGTTCCTTGGGAGGGTCTCCTCTGAGTGATTGACTACCCACGACGGGGGTCTTTCATTTGGGGGCTCGTC
CGGGATTTGGAGACCCCTGCCCAGGGACCACCGACCCACCACCGGGAGGTAAGCTGGCCAGCAACTTATC
TGTGTCTGTCCGATTGTCTAGTGTCTATGTTTGATGTTATGCGCCTGCGTCTGTACTAGTTAGCTAACTA
GCTCTGTATCTGGCGGACCCGTGGTGGAACTGACGAGTTCTGAACACCCGGCCGCAACCCTGGGAGACGT
CCCAGGGACTTTGGGGGCCGTTTTTGTGGCCCGACCTGAGGAAGGGAGTCGATGTGGAATCCGACCCCGT
CAGGATATGTGGTTCTGGTAGGAGACGAGAACCTAAAACAGTTCCCGCCTCCGTCTGAATTTTTGCTTTC
GGTTTGGAACCGAAGCCGCGCGTCTTGTCTGCTGCAGCGCTGCAGCATCGTTCTGTGTTGTCTCTGTCTG
ACTGTGTTTCTGTATTTGTCTGAAAATTAGGGCCAGACTGTTACCACTCCCTTAAGTTTGACCTTAGGTC
ACTGGAAAGATGTCGAGCGGATCGCTCACAACCAGTCGGTAGATGTCAAGAAGAGACGTTGGGTTACCTT
CTGCTCTGCAGAATGGCCAACCTTTAACGTCGGATGGCCGCGAGACGGCACCTTTAACCGAGACCTCATC
ACCCAGGTTAAGATCAAGGTCTTTTCACCTGGCCCGCATGGACACCCAGACCAGGTCCCCTACATCGTGA
CCTGGGAAGCCTTGGCTTTTGACCCCCCTCCCTGGGTCAAGCCCTTTGTACACCCTAAGCCTCCGCCTCC
TCTTCCTCCATCCGCCCCGTCTCTCCCCCTTGAACCTCCTCGTTCGACCCCGCCTCGATCCTCCCTTTAT
CCAGCCCTCACTCCTTCTCTAGGCGCCGGAATTGAAGATCATAGTTATTAATAGTAATCAATTACGGGGT
CATTAGTTCATAGCCCATATATGGAGTTCCGCGTTACATAACTTACGGTAAATGGCCCGCCTGGCTGACC
GCCCAACGACCCCCGCCCATTGACGTCAATAATGACGTATGTTCCCATAGTAACGCCAATAGGGACTTTC
CATTGACGTCAATGGGTGGAGTATTTACGGTAAACTGCCCACTTGGCAGTACATCAAGTGTATCATATGC
CAAGTACGCCCCCTATTGACGTCAATGACGGTAAATGGCCCGCCTGGCATTATGCCCAGTACATGACCTT
ATGGGACTTTCCTACTTGGCAGTACATCTACGTATTAGTCATCGCTATTACCATGGTGATGCGGTTTTGG
CAGTACATCAATGGGCGTGGATAGCGGTTTGACTCACGGGGATTTCCAAGTCTCCACCCCATTGACGTCA
ATGGGAGTTTGTTTTGGCACCAAAATCAACGGGACTTTCCAAAATGTCGTAACAACTCCGCCCCATTGAC
GCAAATGGGCGGTAGGCGTGTACGGTGGGAGGTCTATATAAGCAGAGCTGGTTTAGTGAACCGTCAGATC
CGCTAGCGCTACCGGTCGCCACCATGGTGAGCAAGGGCGCCGAGCTGTTCACCGGCATCGTGCCCATCCT
GATCGAGCTGAATGGCGATGTGAATGGCCACAAGTTCAGCGTGAGCGGCGAGGGCGAGGGCGATGCCACC
TACGGCAAGCTGACCCTGAAGTTCATCTGCACCACCGGCAAGCTGCCTGTGCCCTGGCCCACCCTGGTGA
CCACCCTGAGCTACGGCGTGCAGTGCTTCTCACGCTACCCCGATCACATGAAGCAGCACGACTTCTTCAA
GAGCGCCATGCCTGAGGGCTACATCCAGGAGCGCACCATCTTCTTCGAGGATGACGGCAACTACAAGTCG
CGCGCCGAGGTGAAGTTCGAGGGCGATACCCTGGTGAATCGCATCGAGCTGACCGGCACCGATTTCAAGG
AGGATGGCAACATCCTGGGCAATAAGATGGAGTACAACTACAACGCCCACAATGTGTACATCATGACCGA
CAAGGCCAAGAATGGCATCAAGGTGAACTTCAAGATCCGCCACAACATCGAGGATGGCAGCGTGCAGCTG
GCCGACCACTACCAGCAGAATACCCCCATCGGCGATGGCCCTGTGCTGCTGCCCGATAACCACTACCTGT
CCACCCAGAGCGCCCTGTCCAAGGACCCCAACGAGAAGCGCGATCACATGATCTACTTCGGCTTCGTGAC
CGCCGCCGCCATCACCCACGGCATGGATGAGCTGTACAAGTCCGGACTCAGATCTGGAGGCGGAGGAAGC
TCTCGCCGGAAGCCTGCGTCGGGCGGCCTCGCTGCCTCCAGCTCAGCCCCTGCGAGGCAAGCGGTTTTGA
GCCGATTCTTCCAGTCTACGGGAAGCCTGAAATCCACCTCCTCCTCCACAGGTGCAGCCGACCAGGTGGA
CCCTGGCGCTGCAGCGGCTGCAGCGGCCGCAGCGGCCGCAGCGCCCCCAGCGCCCCCAGCTCCCGCCTTC
CCGCCCCAGCTGCCGCCGCACATAGCTACAGAAATTGACAGAAGAAAGAAGAGACCATTGGAAAATGATG
GGCCTGTTAAAAAGAAAGTAAAGAAAGTCCAACAAAAGGAAGGAGGAAGTGATCTGGGAATGTCTGGCAA
CTCTGAGCCAAAGAAATGTCTGAGGACCAGGAATGTTTCAAAGTCTCTGGAAAAATTGAAAGAATTCTGC
TGCGATTCTGCCCTTCCTCAAAGTAGAGTCCAGACAGAATCTCTGCAGGAGAGATTTGCAGTTCTGCCAA
AATGTACTGATTTTGATGATATCAGTCTTCTACACGCAAAGAATGCAGTTTCTTCTGAAGATTCGAAACG
TCAAATTAATCAAAAGGACACAACACTTTTTGATCTCAGTCAGTTTGGATCATCAAATACAAGTCATGAA
AATTTACAGAAAACTGCTTCCAAATCAGCTAACAAACGGTCCAAAAGCATCTATACGCCGCTAGAATTAC
AATACATAGAAATGAAGCAGCAGCACAAAGATGCAGTTTTGTGTGTGGAATGTGGATATAAGTATAGATT
CTTTGGGGAAGATGCAGAGATTGCAGCCCGAGAGCTCAATATTTATTGCCATTTAGATCACAACTTTATG
ACAGCAAGTATACCTACTCACAGACTGTTTGTTCATGTACGCCGCCTGGTGGCAAAAGGATATAAGGTGG
GAGTTGTGAAGCAAACTGAAACTGCAGCATTAAAGGCCATTGGAGACAACAGAAGTTCACTCTTTTCCCG
GAAATTGACTGCCCTTTATACAAAATCTACACTTATTGGAGAAGATGTGAATCCCCTAATCAAGCTGGAT
GATGCTGTAAATGTTGATGAGATAATGACTGATACTTCTACCAGCTATCTTCTGTGCATCTCTGAAAATA
AGGAAAATGTTAGGGACAAAAAAAAGGGCAACATTTTTATTGGCATTGTGGGAGTGCAGCCTGCCACAGG
CGAGGTTGTGTTTGATAGTTTCCAGGACTCTGCTTCTCGTTCAGAGCTAGAAACCCGGATGTCAAGCCTG
CAGCCAGTAGAGCTGCTGCTTCCTTCGGCCTTGTCCGAGCAAACAGAGGCGCTCATCCACAGAGCCACAT
CTGTTAGTGTGCAGGATGACAGAATTCGAGTCGAAAGGATGGATAACATTTATTTTGAATACAGCCATGC
TTTCCAGGCAGTTACAGAGTTTTATGCAAAAGATACAGTTGACATCAAAGGTTCTCAAATTATTTCTGGC
ATTGTTAACTTAGAGAAGCCTGTGATTTGCTCTTTGGCTGCCATCATAAAATACCTCAAAGAATTCAACT
TGGAAAAGATGCTCTCCAAACCTGAGAATTTTAAACAGCTATCAAGTAAAATGGAATTTATGACAATTAA
TGGAACAACATTAAGGAATCTGGAAATCCTACAGAATCAGACTGATATGAAAACCAAAGGAAGTTTGCTG
TGGGTTTTAGACCACACTAAAACTTCATTTGGGAGACGGAAGTTAAAGAAGTGGGTGACCCAGCCACTCC
TTAAATTAAGGGAAATAAATGCCCGGCTTGATGCTGTATCGGAAGTTCTCCATTCAGAATCTAGTGTGTT
TGGTCAGATAGAAAATCATCTACGTAAATTGCCCGACATAGAGAGGGGACTCTGTAGCATTTATCACAAA
AAATGTTCTACCCAAGAGTTCTTCTTGATTGTCAAAACTTTATATCACCTAAAGTCAGAATTTCAAGCAA
TAATACCTGCTGTTAATTCCCACATTCAGTCAGACTTGCTCCGGACCGTTATTTTAGAAATTCCTGAACT
CCTCAGTCCAGTGGAGCATTACTTAAAGATACTCAATGAACAAGCTGCCAAAGTTGGGGATAAAACTGAA
TTATTTAAAGACCTTTCTGACTTCCCTTTAATAAAAAAGAGGAAGGATGAAATTCAAGGTGTTATTGACG
AGATCCGAATGCATTTGCAAGAAATACGAAAAATACTAAAAAATCCTTCTGCACAATATGTGACAGTATC
AGGACAGGAGTTTATGATAGAAATAAAGAACTCTGCTGTATCTTGTATACCAACTGATTGGGTAAAGGTT
GGAAGCACAAAAGCTGTGAGCCGCTTTCACTCTCCTTTTATTGTAGAAAATTACAGACATCTGAATCAGC
TCCGGGAGCAGCTAGTCCTTGACTGCAGTGCTGAATGGCTTGATTTTCTAGAGAAATTCAGTGAACATTA
TCACTCCTTGTGTAAAGCAGTGCATCACCTAGCAACTGTTGACTGCATTTTCTCCCTGGCCAAGGTCGCT
AAGCAAGGAGATTACTGCAGACCAACTGTACAAGAAGAAAGAAAAATTGTAATAAAAAATGGAAGGCACC
CTGTGATTGATGTGTTGCTGGGAGAACAGGATCAATATGTCCCAAATAATACAGATTTATCAGAGGACTC
AGAGAGAGTAATGATAATTACCGGACCAAACATGGGTGGAAAGAGCTCCTACATAAAACAAGTTGCATTG
ATTACCATCATGGCTCAGATTGGCTCCTATGTTCCTGCAGAAGAAGCGACAATTGGGATTGTGGATGGCA
TTTTCACAAGGATGGGTGCTGCAGACAATATATATAAAGGACAGAGTACATTTATGGAAGAACTGACTGA
CACAGCAGAAATAATCAGAAAAGCAACATCACAGTCCTTGGTTATCTTGGATGAACTAGGAAGAGGGACG
AGCACTCATGATGGAATTGCCATTGCCTATGCTACACTTGAGTATTTCATCAGAGATGTGAAATCCTTAA
CCCTGTTTGTCACCCATTATCCGCCAGTTTGTGAACTAGAAAAAAATTACTCACACCAGGTGGGGAATTA
CCACATGGGATTCTTGGTCAGTGAGGATGAAAGCAAACTGGATCCAGGCGCAGCAGAACAAGTCCCTGAT
TTTGTCACCTTCCTTTACCAAATAACTAGAGGAATTGCAGCAAGGAGTTATGGATTAAATGTGGCTAAAC
TAGCAGATGTTCCTGGAGAAATTTTGAAGAAAGCAGCTCACAAGTCAAAAGAGCTGGAAGGATTAATAAA
TACGAAAAGAAAGAGACTCAAGTATTTTGCAAAGTTATGGACGATGCATAATGCACAAGACCTGCAGAAG
TGGACAGAGGAGTTCAACATGGAAGAAACACAGACTTCTCTTCTTCATTAAGTCGACGGTACCGCGGGCC
CGGGATCCACCGGATCTAGATAACTGATCATAATTCTACCGGGTAGGGGAGGCGCTTTTCCCAAGGCAGT
CTGGAGCATGCGCTTTAGCAGCCCCGCTGGGCACTTGGCGCTACACAAGTGGCCTCTGGCCTCGCACACA
TTCCACATCCACCGGTAGGCGCCAACCGGCTCCGTTCTTTGGTGGCCCCTTCGCGCCACCTTCTACTCCT
CCCCTAGTCAGGAAGTTCCCCCCCGCCCCGCAGCTCGCGTCGTGCAGGACGTGACAAATGGAAGTAGCAC
GTCTCACTAGTCTCGTGCAGATGGACAGCACCGCTGAGCAATGGAAGCGGGTAGGCCTTTGGGGCAGCGG
CCAATAGCAGCTTTGCTCCTTCGCTTTCTGGGCTCAGAGGCTGGGAAGGGGTGGGTCCGGGGGCGGGCTC
AGGGGCGGGCTCAGGGGCGGGGCGGGCGCCCGAAGGTCCTCCGGAGGCCCGGCATTCTGCACGCTTCAAA
AGCGCACGTCTGCCGCGCTGTTCTCCTCTTCCTCATCTCCGGGCCTTTCGACCTGCAGCCCAAGCTTACC
ATGACCGAGTACAAGCCCACGGTGCGCCTCGCCACCCGCGACGACGTCCCCAGGGCCGTACGCACCCTCG
CCGCCGCGTTCGCCGACTACCCCGCCACGCGCCACACCGTCGATCCGGACCGCCACATCGAGCGGGTCAC
CGAGCTGCAAGAACTCTTCCTCACGCGCGTCGGGCTCGACATCGGCAAGGTGTGGGTCGCGGACGACGGC
GCCGCGGTGGCGGTCTGGACCACGCCGGAGAGCGTCGAAGCGGGGGCGGTGTTCGCCGAGATCGGCCCGC
GCATGGCCGAGTTGAGCGGTTCCCGGCTGGCCGCGCAGCAACAGATGGAAGGCCTCCTGGCGCCGCACCG
GCCCAAGGAGCCCGCGTGGTTCCTGGCCACCGTCGGCGTCTCGCCCGACCACCAGGGCAAGGGTCTGGGC
AGCGCCGTCGTGCTCCCCGGAGTGGAGGCGGCCGAGCGCGCCGGGGTGCCCGCCTTCCTGGAGACCTCCG
CGCCCCGCAACCTCCCCTTCTACGAGCGGCTCGGCTTCACCGTCACCGCCGACGTCGAGGTGCCCGAAGG
ACCGCGCACCTGGTGCATGACCCGCAAGCCCGGTGCCTGACGCCCGCCCCACGACCCGCAGCGCCCGACC
GAAAGGAGCGCACGACCCCATGCATCGGCGTCTCGATCGAGATATCAGTGGTCCAGGCTCTAGTTTTGAC
TCAACAATATCACCAGCTGAAGCCTATAGAGTACGAGCCATAGATAAAATAAAAGATTTTATTTAGTCTC
CAGAAAAAGGGGGGAATGAAAGACCCCACCTGTAGGTTTGGCAAGCTACTAGCTTAAGTAACGCCATTTT
GCAAGGCATGGAAAAATACATAACTGAGAATAGAGAAGTTCAGATCAAGGTCAGGAACAGATGGAACAGG
GTCGATCGACCCTAGAGAACCATCAGATGTTTCCAGGGTGCCCCAAGGACCTGAAATGACCCTGTGCCTT
ATTTGAACTAACCAATCAGTTCGCTTCTCGCTTCTGTTCGCGCGCTTCTGCTCCCCGAGCTCAATAAAAG
AGCCCACAACCCCTCACTCGGGGCGCCAGTCCTCCGATTGACTGAGTCGCCCGGGTACCCGTGTATCCAA
TAAACCCTCTTGCAGTTGCATCCGACTTGTGGTCTCGCTGTTCCTTGGGAGGGTCTCCTCTGAGTGATTG
ACTACCCGTCAGCGGGGGTCTTTCATTTGGGGGCTCGTCCGGGATCGGGAGACCCCTGCCCAGGGACCAC
CGACCCACCACCGGGAGGTAAGCTGGCTGCCTCGCGCGTTTCGGTGATGACGGTGAAAACCTCTGACACA
TGCAGCTCCCGGAGACGGTCACAGCTTGTCTGTAAGCGGATGCCGGGAGCAGACAAGCCCGTCAGGGCGC
GTCAGCGGGTGTTGGCGGGTGTCGGGGCGCAGCCATGACCCAGTCACGTAGCGATAGCGGAGTGTAGATC
CGGCTGTGGAATGTGTGTCAGTTAGGGTGTGGAAAGTCCCCAGGCTCCCCAGCAGGCAGAAGTATGCAAA
GCATGCATCTCAATTAGTCAGCAACCAGGTGTGGAAAGTCCCCAGGCTCCCCAGCAGGCAGAAGTATGCA
AAGCATGCATCTCAATTAGTCAGCAACCATAGTCCCGCCCCTAACTCCGCCCATCCCGCCCCTAACTCCG
CCCAGTTCCGCCCATTCTCCGCCCCATGGCTGACTAATTTTTTTTATTTATGCAGAGGCCGAGGCCGCCT
CGGCCTCTGAGCTATTCCAGAAGTAGTGAGGAGGCTTTTTTGGAGGCCTAGGCTTTTGCAAAAAGCTTAC
TGGCTTAACTATGCGGCATCAGAGCAGATTGTACTGAGAGTGCACCATATGCGGTGTGAAATACCGCACA
GATGCGTAAGGAGAAAATACCGCATCAGGCGCTCTTCCGCTTCCTCGCTCACTGACTCGCTGCGCTCGGT
CGTTCGGCTGCGGCGAGCGGTATCAGCTCACTCAAAGGCGGTAATACGGTTATCCACAGAATCAGGGGAT
AACGCAGGAAAGAACATGTGAGCAAAAGGCCAGCAAAAGGCCAGGAACCGTAAAAAGGCCGCGTTGCTGG
CGTTTTTCCATAGGCTCCGCCCCCCTGACGAGCATCACAAAAATCGACGCTCAAGTCAGAGGTGGCGAAA
CCCGACAGGACTATAAAGATACCAGGCGTTTCCCCCTGGAAGCTCCCTCGTGCGCTCTCCTGTTCCGACC
CTGCCGCTTACCGGATACCTGTCCGCCTTTCTCCCTTCGGGAAGCGTGGCGCTTTCTCATAGCTCACGCT
GTAGGTATCTCAGTTCGGTGTAGGTCGTTCGCTCCAAGCTGGGCTGTGTGCACGAACCCCCCGTTCAGCC
CGACCGCTGCGCCTTATCCGGTAACTATCGTCTTGAGTCCAACCCGGTAAGACACGACTTATCGCCACTG
GCAGCAGCCACTGGTAACAGGATTAGCAGAGCGAGGTATGTAGGCGGTGCTACAGAGTTCTTGAAGTGGT
GGCCTAACTACGGCTACACTAGAAGGACAGTATTTGGTATCTGCGCTCTGCTGAAGCCAGTTACCTTCGG
AAAAAGAGTTGGTAGCTCTTGATCCGGCAAACAAACCACCGCTGGTAGCGGTGGTTTTTTTGTTTGCAAG
CAGCAGATTACGCGCAGAAAAAAAGGATCTCAAGAAGATCCTTTGATCTTTTCTACGGGGTCTGACGCTC
AGTGGAACGAAAACTCACGTTAAGGGATTTTGGTCATGAGATTATCAAAAAGGATCTTCACCTAGATCCT
TTTAAATTAAAAATGAAGTTTTAAATCAATCTAAAGTATATATGAGTAAACTTGGTCTGACAGTTACCAA
TGCTTAATCAGTGAGGCACCTATCTCAGCGATCTGTCTATTTCGTTCATCCATAGTTGCCTGACTCCCCG
TCGTGTAGATAACTACGATACGGGAGGGCTTACCATCTGGCCCCAGTGCTGCAATGATACCGCGAGACCC
ACGCTCACCGGCTCCAGATTTATCAGCAATAAACCAGCCAGCCGGAAGGGCCGAGCGCAGAAGTGGTCCT
GCAACTTTATCCGCCTCCATCCAGTCTATTAATTGTTGCCGGGAAGCTAGAGTAAGTAGTTCGCCAGTTA
ATAGTTTGCGCAACGTTGTTGCCATTGCTGCAGGCATCGTGGTGTCACGCTCGTCGTTTGGTATGGCTTC
ATTCAGCTCCGGTTCCCAACGATCAAGGCGAGTTACATGATCCCCCATGTTGTGCAAAAAAGCGGTTAGC
TCCTTCGGTCCTCCGATCGTTGTCAGAAGTAAGTTGGCCGCAGTGTTATCACTCATGGTTATGGCAGCAC
TGCATAATTCTCTTACTGTCATGCCATCCGTAAGATGCTTTTCTGTGACTGGTGAGTACTCAACCAAGTC
ATTCTGAGAATAGTGTATGCGGCGACCGAGTTGCTCTTGCCCGGCGTCAACACGGGATAATACCGCGCCA
CATAGCAGAACTTTAAAAGTGCTCATCATTGGAAAACGTTCTTCGGGGCGAAAACTCTCAAGGATCTTAC
CGCTGTTGAGATCCAGTTCGATGTAACCCACTCGTGCACCCAACTGATCTTCAGCATCTTTTACTTTCAC
CAGCGTTTCTGGGTGAGCAAAAACAGGAAGGCAAAATGCCGCAAAAAAGGGAATAAGGGCGACACGGAAA
TGTTGAATACTCATACTCTTCCTTTTTCAATATTATTGAAGCATTTATCAGGGTTATTGTCTCATGAGCG
GATACATATTTGAATGTATTTAGAAAAATAAACAAATAGGGGTTCCGCGCACATTTCCCCGAAAAGTGCC
ACCTGACGTCTAAGAAACCATTATTATCATGACATTAACCTATAAAAATAGGCGTATCACGAGGCCCTTT
CGTCTTCAAGAATTAGCTTGGCCATTGCATACGTTGTATCCATATCATAATATGTACATTTATATTGGCT
CATGTCCAACATTACCGCCATGTTGACATTGATTATTGACTAGTTATTAATAGTAATCAATTACGGGGTC
ATTAGTTCATAGCCCATATATGGAGT
Features (pLannotate 1.2.2; 21 found; start..end, strand, type, name):
    309..512     +  promoter       CMV promoter: human cytomegalovirus (CMV) immediate early promoter
    513..688     +  LTR            5' LTR (truncated): truncated long terminal repeat from Moloney murine sarcoma virus
    810..1084    +  misc_feature   MESV Ψ (fragment): packaging signal of murine embryonic stem cell virus
   1151..1567    +  CDS            gag (truncated): truncated Moloney murine leukemia virus (MMLV) gag gene lacking the start codon
   1642..1945    +  enhancer       CMV enhancer: human cytomegalovirus immediate early enhancer
   1946..2149    +  promoter       CMV promoter: human cytomegalovirus (CMV) immediate early promoter
   2194..2910    +  CDS            AcGFP1: AcGFP1 is a basic (constitutively fluorescent) green fluorescent protein, derived from Aequorea coerulescens.
   2986..6348    +  CDS            MSH3: MSH3_HUMAN - Also known as DUC1, DUG. Experimental evidence at protein level: Swiss-Prot protein existence level 1. Component of the post-replicative DNA mismatch repair system (MMR). Heterodimerizes with MSH2 to form MutS beta which binds to DNA mismatches thereby initiating DNA repair. When bound, the MutS beta heterodimer bends the DNA helix and shields approximately 20 base pairs. MutS beta recognizes large insertion-deletion loops (IDL) up to 13 nucleotides long. After mismatch binding, forms a ternary complex with the MutL alpha heterodimer, which is thought to be responsible for directi
   6351..6378    +  misc_feature   MCS (fragment): multiple cloning site
   6411..6910    +  promoter       PGK promoter: mouse phosphoglycerate kinase 1 promoter
   6931..7530    +  CDS            PuroR: puromycin N-acetyltransferase; pac from Streptomyces alboniger; confers resistance to puromycin
   7601..7673    +  CDS            env (fragment): murine leukemia virus gPr80 envelope polyprotein precursor; env; proteolytically cleaved into gp70SU and p15TM subunits
   7715..8147    +  LTR            3' LTR (ΔU3): self-inactivating 3' long terminal repeat (LTR) from Moloney murine leukemia virus
   8216..8256    +  CDS            rop (fragment): Rop protein, which maintains plasmids at low copy number; rop
   8358..8396    +  misc_feature   bom (fragment): basis of mobility region from pBR322
   8413..8742    +  promoter       SV40 promoter: SV40 enhancer and early promoter
   8748..8849    +  misc_feature   bom (fragment): basis of mobility region from pBR322
   9035..9623    -  rep_origin     ori: high-copy-number ColE1/pMB1/pBR322/pUC origin of replication
   9794..10654   -  CDS            AmpR: β-lactamase; bla; confers resistance to ampicillin, carbenicillin, and related antibiotics
  10655..10759   -  promoter       AmpR promoter: bla
  10945..308     +  enhancer       CMV enhancer (across the origin): human cytomegalovirus immediate early enhancer
