[The description below was written by a language model from this plasmid's Addgene catalogue record and pLannotate feature annotations shown in this document.]
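Description:
AcGFP-MSH3 is a self-inactivating gammaretroviral expression plasmid of about 11 kb, built on the pRetroQ-C1 backbone, for delivering a fluorescently tagged human MSH3 into mammalian cells. In bacteria it is maintained through a high-copy ColE1/pUC-type origin and selected with ampicillin via the β-lactamase gene. The viral genome is transcribed in packaging cells from a hybrid 5′ end in which a CMV enhancer/promoter is fused to a truncated murine sarcoma virus LTR. This is followed by a packaging signal and a truncated MMLV gag segment without a start codon, which together support efficient encapsidation of the RNA. The 3′ LTR carries a U3 deletion, so after reverse transcription and integration both LTRs are transcriptionally inactive and expression depends on the internal promoters.

Within the provirus, an internal CMV enhancer/promoter drives an open reading frame in which AcGFP1, a constitutively green fluorescent protein from Aequorea coerulescens, sits at the N terminus of human MSH3. MSH3 pairs with MSH2 to form the MutS beta heterodimer, which recognises insertion-deletion loops during post-replicative DNA mismatch repair. Downstream, a mouse PGK promoter drives puromycin N-acetyltransferase, so transduced cells can be selected with puromycin independently of the fusion cassette. The feature table also detects an SV40 enhancer/early promoter and small pBR322-derived fragments in the plasmid backbone outside the LTRs. The record states the purpose as retroviral expression of AcGFP-MSH3 in mammalian cells. The GFP tag would suit tracking or affinity capture of MSH3, and the associated publication concerns regulation of mismatch repair by D-type cyclins. The cloning method is not recorded.
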