Addgene plasmid #215122: AcGFP-MSH3
Purpose: Expresses AcGFP-MSH3 in mammalian cells from a retroviral vector.
Depositing lab: Michele Pagano. Depositing organization: NYU Grossman School of Medicine. Publication: CDK-independent role of D-type cyclins in regulating DNA mismatch repair. Rona G, Miwatani-Minter B, Zhang Q, Goldberg HV, Kerzhnerman MA, Howard JB, Simoneschi D, Lane E, Hobbs JW, Sassani E, Wang AA, Keegan S, Laverty DJ, Piett CG, Pongor LS, Xu ML, Andrade J, Thomas A, Sicinski P, Askenazi M, Ueberheide B, Fenyo D, Nagel ZD, Pagano M. Mol Cell. 2024 Feb 29:S1097-2765(24)00129-1. doi: 10.1016/j.molcel.2024.02.010. PubMed 38458201.
Backbone
  Vector backbone: pRetroQ-C1
  Backbone manufacturer: Takara Bio
  Vector type: Mammalian Expression, Retroviral
  Selectable markers: Puromycin
Growth in bacteria
  Bacterial resistance: Ampicillin, 100 μg/mL
  Growth temperature: 37°C
  Growth strain: NEB Stable
  Copy number: High Copy
Gene/Insert
  Gene/Insert name: MSH3
  Species: H. sapiens (human)
  Entrez Gene: MSH3 (a.k.a. DUP, FAP4, MRP1)
  Promoter: CMV
  Tag / fusion protein: AcGFP (N terminal on insert)
  Cloning method: Unknown
  Sequencing primers: 5′ AcGFP_FWR; 3′ PGK_REV
Terms and licenses: Academic/Nonprofit Terms; Industry Terms: Not Available to Industry
How to cite: AcGFP-MSH3 was a gift from Michele Pagano (Addgene plasmid # 215122 ; http://n2t.net/addgene:215122 ; RRID:Addgene_215122)
